>Addgene plasmid #132253 | pDONR221_OCA2 | addgene full sequence | sequence record 263905 | Addgene NGS Result
CTTTCCTGCGTTATCCCCTGATTCTGTGGATAACCGTATTACCGCCTTTGAGTGAGCTGATACCGCTCGC
CGCAGCCGAACGACCGAGCGCAGCGAGTCAGTGAGCGAGGAAGCGGAAGAGCGCCCAATACGCAAACCGC
CTCTCCCCGCGCGTTGGCCGATTCATTAATGCAGCTGGCACGACAGGTTTCCCGACTGGAAAGCGGGCAG
TGAGCGCAACGCAATTAATACGCGTACCGCTAGCCAGGAAGAGTTTGTAGAAACGCAAAAAGGCCATCCG
TCAGGATGGCCTTCTGCTTAGTTTGATGCCTGGCAGTTTATGGCGGGCGTCCTGCCCGCCACCCTCCGGG
CCGTTGCTTCACAACGTTCAAATCCGCTCCCGGCGGATTTGTCCTACTCAGGAGAGCGTTCACCGACAAA
CAACAGATAAAACGAAAGGCCCAGTCTTCCGACTGAGCCTTTCGTTTTATTTGATGCCTGGCAGTTCCCT
ACTCTCGCGTTAACGCTAGCATGGATGTTTTCCCAGTCACGACGTTGTAAAACGACGGCCAGTCTTAAGC
TCGGGCCCCAAATAATGATTTTATTTTGACTGATAGTGACCTGTTCGTTGCAACACATTGATGAGCAATG
CTTTTTTATAATGCCAACTTTGTACAAAAAAGCAGGCTCCACCATGCACCTGGAGGGAAGGGACGGCCGG
AGATACCCTGGAGCACCAGCAGTGGAGCTGCTGCAGACCAGCGTGCCTTCCGGACTGGCAGAGCTGGTGG
CAGGCAAGAGGCGCCTGCCAAGGGGAGCAGGAGGAGCAGATCCTAGCCACTCCTGCCCACGCGGCGCCGC
CGGCCAGAGCTCCTGGGCCCCAGCCGGCCAGGAGTTCGCCTCCTTTCTGACAAAGGGCCGGTCTCACTCT
AGCCTGCCACAGATGTCCTCTAGCAGATCTAAGGACAGCTGCTTCACCGAGAACACACCCCTGCTGCGGA
ATAGCCTGCAGGAGAAGGGCTCCAGATGTATCCCAGTGTACCACCCCGAGTTTATCACCGCCGAGGAGAG
CTGGGAGGACTCCTCTGCCGATTGGGAGCGGAGATATCTGCTGTCTAGGGAGGTGAGCGGACTGTCTGCC
AGCGCCAGCTCCGAGAAGGGCGACCTGCTGGATAGCCCCCACATCCGGCTGAGACTGTCCAAGCTGAGGC
GCTGCGTGCAGTGGCTGAAAGTGATGGGCCTGTTCGCCTTCGTGGTGCTGTGCTCCATCCTGTTCTCTCT
GTACCCTGACCAGGGCAAGCTGTGGCAGCTGCTGGCCCTGTCTCCACTGGAGAACTATAGCGTGAATCTG
TCTAGCCACGTGGACTCTACACTGCTGCAGGTGGATCTGGCAGGCGCCCTGGTGGCATCCGGACCATCTC
GGCCTGGCAGAGAGGAGCACATCGTGGTGGAGCTGACCCAGGCAGATGCACTGGGATCCAGGTGGCGGAG
ACCCCAGCAGGTGACACACAACTGGACCGTGTACCTGAATCCTAGGCGCAGCGAGCACTCCGTGATGTCT
AGGACATTTGAGGTGCTGACCCGCGAGACAGTGTCCATCTCTATCAGGGCATCTCTGCAGCAGACCCAGG
CAGTGCCTCTGCTGATGGCACACCAGTACCTGAGAGGCAGCGTGGAGACCCAGGTGACAATCGCAACCGC
AATCCTGGCAGGCGTGTATGCCCTGATCATCTTCGAGATCGTGCACAGGACACTGGCCGCCATGCTGGGA
TCTCTGGCCGCCCTGGCCGCCCTGGCCGTGATCGGCGACAGGCCAAGCCTGACACACGTGGTGGAGTGGA
TCGATTTCGAGACCCTGGCCCTGCTGTTTGGCATGATGATCCTGGTGGCCATCTTTAGCGAGACCGGCTT
CTTTGACTACTGCGCCGTGAAGGCCTATAGGCTGTCCAGGGGCCGCGTGTGGGCAATGATCATCATGCTG
TGCCTGATCGCAGCCGTGCTGAGCGCCTTCCTGGACAACGTGACCACAATGCTGCTGTTTACACCAGTGA
CCATCAGGCTGTGCGAGGTGCTGAACCTGGATCCCCGCCAGGTGCTGATCGCCGAAGTGATCTTCACCAA
TATCGGAGGAGCAGCAACCGCAATCGGCGACCCCCCTAACGTGATCATCGTGAGCAATCAGGAGCTGCGG
AAGATGGGCCTGGATTTCGCCGGCTTTACCGCCCACATGTTCATCGGCATCTGCCTGGTGCTGCTGGTGT
GCTTTCCCCTGCTGCGGCTGCTGTACTGGAACAGAAAGCTGTATAATAAGGAGCCTTCCGAGATCGTGGA
GCTGAAGCACGAGATCCACGTGTGGAGGCTGACAGCCCAGCGCATCAGCCCTGCATCCAGAGAGGAGACC
GCCGTGCGGAGACTGCTGCTGGGCAAGGTGCTGGCCCTGGAGCACCTGCTGGCAAGGCGCCTGCACACAT
TCCACCGGCAGATCTCCCAGGAGGACAAGAACTGGGAGACCAATATCCAGGAGCTGCAGAAGAAGCACAG
AATCTCTGATGGCATCCTGCTGGCCAAGTGTCTGACCGTGCTGGGCTTCGTGATCTTTATGTTCTTTCTG
AATAGCTTTGTGCCCGGCATCCACCTGGATCTGGGCTGGATCGCCATCCTGGGCGCCATCTGGCTGCTGA
TCCTGGCCGACATCCACGATTTCGAGATCATCCTGCACAGGGTGGAGTGGGCCACACTGCTGTTCTTTGC
CGCCCTGTTTGTGCTGATGGAGGCCCTGGCCCACCTGCACCTGATCGAGTACGTGGGCGAGCAGACCGCC
CTGCTGATCAAGATGGTGCCTGAGGAGCAGCGCCTGATCGCAGCCATCGTGCTGGTGGTGTGGGTGAGCG
CCCTGGCATCCTCTCTGATCGACAACATCCCATTCACCGCCACAATGATCCCCGTGCTGCTGAATCTGTC
CCACGATCCAGAAGTGGGACTGCCTGCACCACCACTGATGTATGCACTGGCCTTTGGCGCATGCCTGGGA
GGAAACGGCACACTGATCGGAGCATCCGCCAACGTGGTGTGCGCAGGAATCGCAGAGCAGCACGGCTACG
GCTTCTCCTTTATGGAGTTCTTTAGACTGGGCTTCCCCATGATGGTGGTGTCTTGCACCGTGGGCATGTG
CTATCTGCTGGTGGCACACGTGGTGGTGGGATGGAACGACCCAGCTTTCTTGTACAAAGTTGGCATTATA
AGAAAGCATTGCTTATCAATTTGTTGCAACGAACAGGTCACTATCAGTCAAAATAAAATCATTATTTGCC
ATCCAGCTGATATCCCCTATAGTGAGTCGTATTACATGGTCATAGCTGTTTCCTGGCAGCTCTGGCCCGT
GTCTCAAAATCTCTGATGTTACATTGCACAAGATAAAAATATATCATCATGAACAATAAAACTGTCTGCT
TACATAAACAGTAATACAAGGGGTGTTATGAGCCATATTCAACGGGAAACGTCGAGGCCGCGATTAAATT
CCAACATGGATGCTGATTTATATGGGTATAAATGGGCTCGCGATAATGTCGGGCAATCAGGTGCGACAAT
CTATCGCTTGTATGGGAAGCCCGATGCGCCAGAGTTGTTTCTGAAACATGGCAAAGGTAGCGTTGCCAAT
GATGTTACAGATGAGATGGTCAGACTAAACTGGCTGACGGAATTTATGCCTCTTCCGACCATCAAGCATT
TTATCCGTACTCCTGATGATGCATGGTTACTCACCACTGCGATCCCCGGAAAAACAGCATTCCAGGTATT
AGAAGAATATCCTGATTCAGGTGAAAATATTGTTGATGCGCTGGCAGTGTTCCTGCGCCGGTTGCATTCG
ATTCCTGTTTGTAATTGTCCTTTTAACAGCGATCGCGTATTTCGTCTCGCTCAGGCGCAATCACGAATGA
ATAACGGTTTGGTTGATGCGAGTGATTTTGATGACGAGCGTAATGGCTGGCCTGTTGAACAAGTCTGGAA
AGAAATGCATAAACTTTTGCCATTCTCACCGGATTCAGTCGTCACTCATGGTGATTTCTCACTTGATAAC
CTTATTTTTGACGAGGGGAAATTAATAGGTTGTATTGATGTTGGACGAGTCGGAATCGCAGACCGATACC
AGGATCTTGCCATCCTATGGAACTGCCTCGGTGAGTTTTCTCCTTCATTACAGAAACGGCTTTTTCAAAA
ATATGGTATTGATAATCCTGATATGAATAAATTGCAGTTTCATTTGATGCTCGATGAGTTTTTCTAATCA
GAATTGGTTAATTGGTTGTAACACTGGCAGAGCATTACGCTGACTTGACGGGACGGCGCAAGCTCATGAC
CAAAATCCCTTAACGTGAGTTACGCGTCGTTCCACTGAGCGTCAGACCCCGTAGAAAAGATCAAAGGATC
TTCTTGAGATCCTTTTTTTCTGCGCGTAATCTGCTGCTTGCAAACAAAAAAACCACCGCTACCAGCGGTG
GTTTGTTTGCCGGATCAAGAGCTACCAACTCTTTTTCCGAAGGTAACTGGCTTCAGCAGAGCGCAGATAC
CAAATACTGTTCTTCTAGTGTAGCCGTAGTTAGGCCACCACTTCAAGAACTCTGTAGCACCGCCTACATA
CCTCGCTCTGCTAATCCTGTTACCAGTGGCTGCTGCCAGTGGCGATAAGTCGTGTCTTACCGGGTTGGAC
TCAAGACGATAGTTACCGGATAAGGCGCAGCGGTCGGGCTGAACGGGGGGTTCGTGCACACAGCCCAGCT
TGGAGCGAACGACCTACACCGAACTGAGATACCTACAGCGTGAGCTATGAGAAAGCGCCACGCTTCCCGA
AGGGAGAAAGGCGGACAGGTATCCGGTAAGCGGCAGGGTCGGAACAGGAGAGCGCACGAGGGAGCTTCCA
GGGGGAAACGCCTGGTATCTTTATAGTCCTGTCGGGTTTCGCCACCTCTGACTTGAGCGTCGATTTTTGT
GATGCTCGTCAGGGGGGCGGAGCCTATGGAAAAACGCCAGCAACGCGGCCTTTTTACGGTTCCTGGCCTT
TTGCTGGCCTTTTGCTCACATGTT
Features (pLannotate 1.2.2; 10 found; start..end, strand, type, name):
    121..213     +  CDS            lacI (fragment): lac repressor; lacI; The lac repressor binds to the lac operator to inhibit transcription in E. coli. This inhibition can be relieved by adding lactose or isopropyl-β-D-thiogalactopyranoside (IPTG).
    268..295     -  terminator     rrnB T2 terminator: transcription terminator T2 from the E. coli rrnB gene
    427..470     +  terminator     rrnB T1 terminator: Escherichia coli rrnB; transcription terminator T1 from the E. coli rrnB gene
    517..553     -  CDS            lacZα (fragment): LacZα fragment of β-galactosidase; lacZ fragment
    569..668     +  protein_bind   attL1: mutant version of attL; recombination site for the Gateway® LR reaction LR Clonase™
    674..3187    +  CDS            OCA2: P_HUMAN - Also known as D15S12, P. Experimental evidence at transcript level: Swiss-Prot protein existence level 2. Could be involved in the transport of tyrosine, the precursor to melanin synthesis, within the melanocyte. Regulates the pH of melanosome and the melanosome maturation. One of the components of the mammalian pigmentary system. Seems to regulate the post-translational processing of tyrosinase, which catalyzes the limiting reaction in melanin synthesis. May serve as a key control point at which ethnic skin color variation is determined. Major determinant of brown and/or blue eye co
   3189..3288    -  protein_bind   attL2: mutant version of attL; recombination site for the Gateway® LR reaction LR Clonase™
   3306..3324    -  promoter       T7 promoter: promoter for bacteriophage T7 RNA polymerase
   3458..4267    +  CDS            KanR: aminoglycoside phosphotransferase; aph(3')-Ia; confers resistance to kanamycin in bacteria or G418 (Geneticin®) in eukaryotes
   4414..5002    +  rep_origin     ori: high-copy-number ColE1/pMB1/pBR322/pUC origin of replication
