[The description below was written by a language model from this plasmid's Addgene catalogue record and pLannotate feature annotations shown in this document.]
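Description:
pDONR221_OCA2 is a Gateway entry clone built on the pDONR221 backbone and carrying a codon-optimized open reading frame for human OCA2, the melanocyte P protein. It is part of a consortium collection of solute carrier transporter clones. The sequenced plasmid is about 5.1 kb. It is propagated in E. coli from a high-copy ColE1/pUC-type origin and selected with kanamycin through an aminoglycoside phosphotransferase (KanR) gene. Although the catalogue lists the vector type as mammalian expression, the feature table shows no eukaryotic promoter or polyadenylation signal. The plasmid is therefore a shuttle intermediate, not an expression construct in its own right.

The 2,514 bp OCA2 coding sequence lies between attL1 and attL2, the recombination sites used in the Gateway LR reaction. These sites allow the ORF to be transferred directionally and in frame into any attR-containing destination vector that supplies the desired promoter, tags or viral elements. Upstream of attL1, the rrnB T1 and T2 transcription terminators insulate the insert from read-through transcription in bacteria. A T7 promoter sits just outside attL2 and points back toward the insert. The short lacI and lacZα fragments are backbone remnants with no evident function, and M13 forward and reverse primer sites are listed for sequence verification of the insert.

OCA2 is annotated as a regulator of melanosome pH and maturation and of tyrosinase processing, and as a major determinant of pigmentation. The clone's stated purpose is subcloning the ORF into custom expression vectors. The record does not state whether the ORF retains a stop codon.
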