Addgene plasmid #132253: pDONR221_OCA2
Purpose: Gateway entry clone with codon-optimized ORF sequence for subcloning into custom expression vectors
Depositing lab: RESOLUTE Consortium & Giulio Superti-Furga. Depositing organization: CeMM Research Center for Molecular Medicine. Publication: The RESOLUTE consortium: unlocking SLC transporters for drug discovery. Superti-Furga G, Lackner D, Wiedmer T, Ingles-Prieto A, Barbosa B, Girardi E, Goldmann U, Gurtl B, Klavins K, Klimek C, Lindinger S, Lineiro-Retes E, Muller AC, Onstein S, Redinger G, Reil D, Sedlyarov V, Wolf G, Crawford M, Everley R, ... Steppan CM. Nat Rev Drug Discov. 2020 Jul;19(7):429-430. doi: 10.1038/d41573-020-00056-6. PubMed 32265506.
Backbone
  Vector backbone: pDONR221
  Backbone manufacturer: Thermo Fisher Scientific
  Backbone size w/o insert (bp): 2550
  Vector type: Mammalian Expression
Growth in bacteria
  Bacterial resistance: Kanamycin, 50 μg/mL
  Growth temperature: 37°C
  Growth strain: Stbl3
  Copy number: High Copy
Gene/Insert
  Gene/Insert name: OCA2 (alt name: BEY2, EYCL, BEY, BEY1, D15S12, P, EYCL3, EYCL2)
  Species: H. sapiens (human)
  Insert size (bp): 2514
  Entrez Gene: OCA2 (a.k.a. BEY, BEY1, BEY2, BOCA, D15S12, EYCL, EYCL2, EYCL3, HCL3, P, PED, SHEP1)
  Cloning method: Gateway Cloning
  Sequencing primers: 5′ M13-fwd; 3′ M13-rev
Terms and licenses: Academic/Nonprofit Terms; Industry Terms
Depositor comments: For more information on the full Resolute plasmid collection, please see www.addgene.org/depositor-collections/re-solute/. Please provide your feedback on this plasmid to the RESOLUTE consortium by filling out their RESOLUTE repository feedback form: https://forms.office.com/Pages/ResponsePage.aspx?id=0e05yklzmkS7rjFGQL4N7z4feCLQvEJAmVcOCM_u885UN1JJRko0Ukg4TVQwNTZLOUxPQVJWT1NHUCQlQCN0PWcu
How to cite: pDONR221_OCA2 was a gift from RESOLUTE Consortium & Giulio Superti-Furga (Addgene plasmid # 132253 ; http://n2t.net/addgene:132253 ; RRID:Addgene_132253)
