>Addgene plasmid #132253 | pDONR221_OCA2 | depositor partial sequence | sequence record 253906 | Codon-optimized ORF of OCA2
ATGCACCTGGAGGGAAGGGACGGCCGGAGATACCCTGGAGCACCAGCAGTGGAGCTGCTGCAGACCAGCG
TGCCTTCCGGACTGGCAGAGCTGGTGGCAGGCAAGAGGCGCCTGCCAAGGGGAGCAGGAGGAGCAGATCC
TAGCCACTCCTGCCCACGCGGCGCCGCCGGCCAGAGCTCCTGGGCCCCAGCCGGCCAGGAGTTCGCCTCC
TTTCTGACAAAGGGCCGGTCTCACTCTAGCCTGCCACAGATGTCCTCTAGCAGATCTAAGGACAGCTGCT
TCACCGAGAACACACCCCTGCTGCGGAATAGCCTGCAGGAGAAGGGCTCCAGATGTATCCCAGTGTACCA
CCCCGAGTTTATCACCGCCGAGGAGAGCTGGGAGGACTCCTCTGCCGATTGGGAGCGGAGATATCTGCTG
TCTAGGGAGGTGAGCGGACTGTCTGCCAGCGCCAGCTCCGAGAAGGGCGACCTGCTGGATAGCCCCCACA
TCCGGCTGAGACTGTCCAAGCTGAGGCGCTGCGTGCAGTGGCTGAAAGTGATGGGCCTGTTCGCCTTCGT
GGTGCTGTGCTCCATCCTGTTCTCTCTGTACCCTGACCAGGGCAAGCTGTGGCAGCTGCTGGCCCTGTCT
CCACTGGAGAACTATAGCGTGAATCTGTCTAGCCACGTGGACTCTACACTGCTGCAGGTGGATCTGGCAG
GCGCCCTGGTGGCATCCGGACCATCTCGGCCTGGCAGAGAGGAGCACATCGTGGTGGAGCTGACCCAGGC
AGATGCACTGGGATCCAGGTGGCGGAGACCCCAGCAGGTGACACACAACTGGACCGTGTACCTGAATCCT
AGGCGCAGCGAGCACTCCGTGATGTCTAGGACATTTGAGGTGCTGACCCGCGAGACAGTGTCCATCTCTA
TCAGGGCATCTCTGCAGCAGACCCAGGCAGTGCCTCTGCTGATGGCACACCAGTACCTGAGAGGCAGCGT
GGAGACCCAGGTGACAATCGCAACCGCAATCCTGGCAGGCGTGTATGCCCTGATCATCTTCGAGATCGTG
CACAGGACACTGGCCGCCATGCTGGGATCTCTGGCCGCCCTGGCCGCCCTGGCCGTGATCGGCGACAGGC
CAAGCCTGACACACGTGGTGGAGTGGATCGATTTCGAGACCCTGGCCCTGCTGTTTGGCATGATGATCCT
GGTGGCCATCTTTAGCGAGACCGGCTTCTTTGACTACTGCGCCGTGAAGGCCTATAGGCTGTCCAGGGGC
CGCGTGTGGGCAATGATCATCATGCTGTGCCTGATCGCAGCCGTGCTGAGCGCCTTCCTGGACAACGTGA
CCACAATGCTGCTGTTTACACCAGTGACCATCAGGCTGTGCGAGGTGCTGAACCTGGATCCCCGCCAGGT
GCTGATCGCCGAAGTGATCTTCACCAATATCGGAGGAGCAGCAACCGCAATCGGCGACCCCCCTAACGTG
ATCATCGTGAGCAATCAGGAGCTGCGGAAGATGGGCCTGGATTTCGCCGGCTTTACCGCCCACATGTTCA
TCGGCATCTGCCTGGTGCTGCTGGTGTGCTTTCCCCTGCTGCGGCTGCTGTACTGGAACAGAAAGCTGTA
TAATAAGGAGCCTTCCGAGATCGTGGAGCTGAAGCACGAGATCCACGTGTGGAGGCTGACAGCCCAGCGC
ATCAGCCCTGCATCCAGAGAGGAGACCGCCGTGCGGAGACTGCTGCTGGGCAAGGTGCTGGCCCTGGAGC
ACCTGCTGGCAAGGCGCCTGCACACATTCCACCGGCAGATCTCCCAGGAGGACAAGAACTGGGAGACCAA
TATCCAGGAGCTGCAGAAGAAGCACAGAATCTCTGATGGCATCCTGCTGGCCAAGTGTCTGACCGTGCTG
GGCTTCGTGATCTTTATGTTCTTTCTGAATAGCTTTGTGCCCGGCATCCACCTGGATCTGGGCTGGATCG
CCATCCTGGGCGCCATCTGGCTGCTGATCCTGGCCGACATCCACGATTTCGAGATCATCCTGCACAGGGT
GGAGTGGGCCACACTGCTGTTCTTTGCCGCCCTGTTTGTGCTGATGGAGGCCCTGGCCCACCTGCACCTG
ATCGAGTACGTGGGCGAGCAGACCGCCCTGCTGATCAAGATGGTGCCTGAGGAGCAGCGCCTGATCGCAG
CCATCGTGCTGGTGGTGTGGGTGAGCGCCCTGGCATCCTCTCTGATCGACAACATCCCATTCACCGCCAC
AATGATCCCCGTGCTGCTGAATCTGTCCCACGATCCAGAAGTGGGACTGCCTGCACCACCACTGATGTAT
GCACTGGCCTTTGGCGCATGCCTGGGAGGAAACGGCACACTGATCGGAGCATCCGCCAACGTGGTGTGCG
CAGGAATCGCAGAGCAGCACGGCTACGGCTTCTCCTTTATGGAGTTCTTTAGACTGGGCTTCCCCATGAT
GGTGGTGTCTTGCACCGTGGGCATGTGCTATCTGCTGGTGGCACACGTGGTGGTGGGATGGAAC
